Addgene plasmid #110238: pAW8_mCherry
Purpose: (Empty Backbone) Cre/Lox C-terminal tagging construct encoding red fluorescent protein mCherry
Depositing lab: Tony Carr. Depositing organization: University of Sussex. Publication: Gene tagging and gene replacement using recombinase-mediated cassette exchange in Schizosaccharomyces pombe. Watson AT1, Garcia V, Bone N, Carr AM, Armstrong J.. Gene. 2008 Jan 15;407(1-2):63-74 10.1016/j.gene.2007.09.024 PubMed 18054176.
Backbone
  Vector backbone: pUC19
  Vector type: Cre/Lox
Growth in bacteria
  Bacterial resistance: Ampicillin, 100 μg/mL
  Growth temperature: 37°C
  Growth strain: DH5alpha
  Copy number: High Copy
Gene/Insert
  Gene/Insert name: None
Terms and licenses: Academic/Nonprofit Terms; Industry Terms: Not Available to Industry
How to cite: pAW8_mCherry was a gift from Tony Carr (Addgene plasmid # 110238 ; http://n2t.net/addgene:110238 ; RRID:Addgene_110238)
