[The description below was written by a language model from this plasmid's Addgene catalogue record and pLannotate feature annotations shown in this document.]
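Description:
pAW8_mCherry is an E. coli/Schizosaccharomyces pombe shuttle plasmid built for Cre/lox recombinase-mediated cassette exchange, supplied as an empty backbone for C-terminal tagging of fission yeast genes with the red fluorescent protein mCherry. The catalogue lists pUC19 as the backbone. Consistent with this, the 10.6 kb sequence carries a high-copy ColE1/pUC origin, an ampicillin resistance gene (AmpR) with its own promoter, and remnants of the lac promoter/operator and lacZα region. For maintenance in yeast it contains the S. pombe ars1 autonomously replicating sequence and the S. cerevisiae LEU2 gene with its promoter, an auxotrophic marker commonly used to complement leu1 mutations in fission yeast.

The exchange cassette begins with a loxP site placed immediately upstream of the mCherry coding sequence, which has no promoter of its own. It is followed by the S. cerevisiae ADH1 terminator and a kanMX marker for G418 selection in yeast. A gene fragment cloned or recombined next to the loxP site would therefore be read through into mCherry. The feature table annotates only this one lox site. Cassette exchange normally requires a second, heterospecific lox variant at the far end of the cassette, and this may simply have gone undetected by the annotation software, but the record does not confirm it. Elsewhere on the plasmid, Cre recombinase is expressed from the thiamine-repressible S. pombe nmt1 promoter, so the vector supplies its own recombinase to swap the cassette into a chromosomal locus previously marked with matching lox sites. Short hits to NFS1, hus5, rop, bom, lacI and calmodulin appear to be incidental fragments flanking the functional parts.
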