Features (pLannotate 1.2.2; 24 found; start..end, strand, type, name):
    103..243     -  CDS            NFS1 (fragment): NFS1_YEAST - Also known as SPL1 From Saccharomyces cerevisiae (strain ATCC 204508 / S288c) (Baker's yeast).
    349..414     -  CDS            hus5 (fragment): UBC9_SCHPO - Also known as ubc9. Experimental evidence at protein level: Swiss-Prot protein existence level 1. Catalyzes the covalent attachment of ubiquitin-like protein SUMO/Smt3 to other proteins. Required for efficient recovery from DNA damage or S-phase arrest and normal mitosis. This may be as part of a checkpoint independent recovery process. From Schizosaccharomyces pombe (strain 972 / ATCC 24843) (Fission yeast).
    575..1356    +  rep_origin     ars1: Schizosaccharomyces pombe autonomously replicating sequence ars1
   1435..1484    -  misc_feature   bom (fragment): basis of mobility region from pBR322
   1586..1621    -  CDS            rop (fragment): Rop protein, which maintains plasmids at low copy number; rop
   1716..1820    +  promoter       AmpR promoter: bla
   1821..2681    +  CDS            AmpR: β-lactamase; bla; confers resistance to ampicillin, carbenicillin, and related antibiotics
   2852..3440    +  rep_origin     ori: high-copy-number ColE1/pMB1/pBR322/pUC origin of replication
   3623..3715    +  CDS            lacI (fragment): lac repressor; lacI; The lac repressor binds to the lac operator to inhibit transcription in E. coli. This inhibition can be relieved by adding lactose or isopropyl-β-D-thiogalactopyranoside (IPTG).
   3728..3749    +  protein_bind   CAP binding site: CAP binding activates transcription in the presence of cAMP. E. coli catabolite activator protein
   3764..3794    +  promoter       lac promoter: promoter for the E. coli lac operon
   3802..3818    +  protein_bind   lac operator: The lac repressor binds to the lac operator to inhibit transcription in E. coli. This inhibition can be relieved by adding lactose or isopropyl-β-D-thiogalactopyranoside (IPTG). lac repressor encoded by lacI
   3874..3907    +  protein_bind   loxP: Cre-mediated recombination occurs in the 8-bp core sequence (GCATACAT). Cre recombinase
   3916..4623    +  CDS            mCherry: mCherry is a basic (constitutively fluorescent) red fluorescent protein published in 2004, derived from Discosoma sp.. It is reported to be a very rapidly-maturing monomer with low acid sensitivity.
   4647..4834    +  terminator     ADH1 terminator: S. cerevisiae ADH1; transcription terminator for the S. cerevisiae alcohol dehydrogenase 1 (ADH1) gene
   4909..6265    +  gene           kanMX: yeast selectable marker conferring kanamycin resistance (Wach et al., 1994)
   6356..6513    +  CDS            lacZα (fragment): LacZα fragment of β-galactosidase; lacZ fragment
   6519..6570    -  misc_feature   bom (fragment): basis of mobility region from pBR322
   6581..6597    +  CDS            calmodulin (fragment): calcium-binding protein
   7145..8137    -  CDS            Cre: site-specific recombinase Cre is a site-specific recombinase from bacteriophage P1. Recombination occurs at loxP sequences.
   8187..8225    -  CDS            Cre (fragment): site-specific recombinase Cre is a site-specific recombinase from bacteriophage P1. Recombination occurs at loxP sequences.
   8227..8833    -  promoter       nmt1 promoter (fragment): wild-type nmt1 promoter from Schizosaccharomyces pombe, conferring strong thiamine-repressible expression
   8851..9240    +  promoter       LEU2 promoter: S. cerevisiae LEU2
   9271..10362   +  CDS            LEU2: LEU3_YEAST - Experimental evidence at protein level: Swiss-Prot protein existence level 1. Catalyzes the oxidation of 3-carboxy-2-hydroxy-4- methylpentanoate (3-isopropylmalate) to 3-carboxy-4-methyl-2- oxopentanoate. The product decarboxylates to 4-methyl-2 oxopentanoate. From Saccharomyces cerevisiae (strain ATCC 204508 / S288c) (Baker's yeast).
>Addgene plasmid #110238 | pAW8_mCherry | addgene full sequence | sequence record 242375 | Addgene NGS Result
CAAAAAGTTAGGTGTAACAGAAAATCATGAAACTATGATTTCTAATTTATATATTGGAGGATTTTCTCTA
AAAAAAAAAATACAACAAATAAAAAACACTCAATGACCTGACCATTTGATGGAGTTTAAGTCAATACCTT
CTTGAACCATTTCCCATAATGGTGAAAGTTCCCTCAAGAATTTTACTCTGTCAGAAACGGCCTTAACGAC
GTAGTCGATCCGGACGATGGCCAACCTTCCAATTCATTAAATCGAGTCCTCCATCAGATGATTTACAAGG
TTTTGCATAGAATCCCTAAGTAAGAGAAGTTGTTAGTGATTTCTTCAAGTTTACTAAAATTTACATACAA
ATGGATGATCTCTTCTCCATTGTTTCCTTTCTTCTTGCAAACGCGTTTTACAAAGAGATGACATGCTATT
TTCTGATTATTTTTTTCTATAGTTTTCTATTTTGTACGTCCTTGGGAGTCCGAAATGTAAAATCGGGGTA
TGGTTAGTAGCGGCAGCGTTCATTATGGTATATAAAAGATAAAAAGTAGGGGCAAGCGAGACAGAATGGG
ATACAAGGGCATCGTCTATAATTATAGCTAAAAATTGTATTTTAATTTGTATTTTTTGTAATTTTATTTC
TCATTGTTTTACTTAAAATGAATGCGAATTAGAGAAAACTTCAACGAAATGTCAAAATAAGCTCAGCAAA
ATATACAATTTTAGGGAAAGCGATCAGCAACTTATTCTCCGTTGTAGATTCTTTTTCTTCATAAATTCCA
ACAATGTAACTGCCAATTGATTTTTCTCTAGATGCTAATAAATTGAAACTAATGAATATAATAACACAGG
TTTTGATAAATTGTAAACTCTTACTCAAAAAAAGAATGTTAAAACTAATTTAACCTTTTTATAAAGGCTC
ATGGCGTTAAAGAGGATAGTAAAAATTCTACAATTTTTTAATTTAATGTCACAATTGTCTTGCGAATATA
ATTCTATTAATTTTCGCTAACTGCTGTTTTAGTACTATTACTTTCAATATGCCTTATATGCAACTTTAAT
TCATGAAGAATGCAATATTTTTGCAATCTTTCTTGTACTGAGCGCTTTTTATCATTTAGTACTCATTATT
TAATTTTTCAGTAAAGGGCAATAAATAAATTTGTAGAAGATGCAATGTAATCTCCTCTATCCTTTTGCTC
ATATGTTTATGAGTATACCTAGTCTAGAAAGGCTTGTATTTAAAATATTATTCAATAAAAATTCACAATT
TTTACGACATGTGCTACCATTCACTTAACTTCCTGATTATAAAATTGGTTCGTTTATACTAATTACTTAA
GTACCTTTAACTAAACAAAATGCCTATATATATATTAATTTACAATGAGTGTCAGATAAGTCACTATGTC
CGAGTGGTTAAGGAGTTAGACTCGCCATCGATGGTATGGTGCACTCTCAGTACAATCTGCTCTGATGCCG
CATAGTTAAGCCAGCCCCGACACCCGCCAACACCCGCTGACGCGCCCTGACGGGCTTGTCTGCTCCCGGC
ATCCGCTTACAGACAAGCTGTGACCGTCTCCGGGAGCTGCATGTGTCAGAGGTTTTCACCGTCATCACCG
AAACGCGCGAGACGAAAGGGCCTCGTGATACGCCTATTTTTATAGGTTAATGTCATGATAATAATGGTTT
CTTAGACGTCAGGTGGCACTTTTCGGGGAAATGTGCGCGGAACCCCTATTTGTTTATTTTTCTAAATACA
TTCAAATATGTATCCGCTCATGAGACAATAACCCTGATAAATGCTTCAATAATATTGAAAAAGGAAGAGT
ATGAGTATTCAACATTTCCGTGTCGCCCTTATTCCCTTTTTTGCGGCATTTTGCCTTCCTGTTTTTGCTC
ACCCAGAAACGCTGGTGAAAGTAAAAGATGCTGAAGATCAGTTGGGTGCACGAGTGGGTTACATCGAACT
GGATCTCAACAGCGGTAAGATCCTTGAGAGTTTTCGCCCCGAAGAACGTTTTCCAATGATGAGCACTTTT
AAAGTTCTGCTATGTGGCGCGGTATTATCCCGTATTGACGCCGGGCAAGAGCAACTCGGTCGCCGCATAC
ACTATTCTCAGAATGACTTGGTTGAGTACTCACCAGTCACAGAAAAGCATCTTACGGATGGCATGACAGT
AAGAGAATTATGCAGTGCTGCCATAACCATGAGTGATAACACTGCGGCCAACTTACTTCTGACAACGATC
GGAGGACCGAAGGAGCTAACCGCTTTTTTGCACAACATGGGGGATCATGTAACTCGCCTTGATCGTTGGG
AACCGGAGCTGAATGAAGCCATACCAAACGACGAGCGTGACACCACGATGCCTGTAGCAATGGCAACAAC
GTTGCGCAAACTATTAACTGGCGAACTACTTACTCTAGCTTCCCGGCAACAATTAATAGACTGGATGGAG
GCGGATAAAGTTGCAGGACCACTTCTGCGCTCGGCCCTTCCGGCTGGCTGGTTTATTGCTGATAAATCTG
GAGCCGGTGAGCGTGGGTCTCGCGGTATCATTGCAGCACTGGGGCCAGATGGTAAGCCCTCCCGTATCGT
AGTTATCTACACGACGGGGAGTCAGGCAACTATGGATGAACGAAATAGACAGATCGCTGAGATAGGTGCC
TCACTGATTAAGCATTGGTAACTGTCAGACCAAGTTTACTCATATATACTTTAGATTGATTTAAAACTTC
ATTTTTAATTTAAAAGGATCTAGGTGAAGATCCTTTTTGATAATCTCATGACCAAAATCCCTTAACGTGA
GTTTTCGTTCCACTGAGCGTCAGACCCCGTAGAAAAGATCAAAGGATCTTCTTGAGATCCTTTTTTTCTG
CGCGTAATCTGCTGCTTGCAAACAAAAAAACCACCGCTACCAGCGGTGGTTTGTTTGCCGGATCAAGAGC
TACCAACTCTTTTTCCGAAGGTAACTGGCTTCAGCAGAGCGCAGATACCAAATACTGTTCTTCTAGTGTA
GCCGTAGTTAGGCCACCACTTCAAGAACTCTGTAGCACCGCCTACATACCTCGCTCTGCTAATCCTGTTA
CCAGTGGCTGCTGCCAGTGGCGATAAGTCGTGTCTTACCGGGTTGGACTCAAGACGATAGTTACCGGATA
AGGCGCAGCGGTCGGGCTGAACGGGGGGTTCGTGCACACAGCCCAGCTTGGAGCGAACGACCTACACCGA
ACTGAGATACCTACAGCGTGAGCTATGAGAAAGCGCCACGCTTCCCGAAGGGAGAAAGGCGGACAGGTAT
CCGGTAAGCGGCAGGGTCGGAACAGGAGAGCGCACGAGGGAGCTTCCAGGGGGAAACGCCTGGTATCTTT
ATAGTCCTGTCGGGTTTCGCCACCTCTGACTTGAGCGTCGATTTTTGTGATGCTCGTCAGGGGGGCGGAG
CCTATGGAAAAACGCCAGCAACGCGGCCTTTTTACGGTTCCTGGCCTTTTGCTGGCCTTTTGCTCACATG
TTCTTTCCTGCGTTATCCCCTGATTCTGTGGATAACCGTATTACCGCCTTTGAGTGAGCTGATACCGCTC
GCCGCAGCCGAACGACCGAGCGCAGCGAGTCAGTGAGCGAGGAAGCGGAAGAGCGCCCAATACGCAAACC
GCCTCTCCCCGCGCGTTGGCCGATTCATTAATGCAGCTGGCACGACAGGTTTCCCGACTGGAAAGCGGGC
AGTGAGCGCAACGCAATTAATGTGAGTTAGCTCACTCATTAGGCACCCCAGGCTTTACACTTTATGCTTC
CGGCTCGTATGTTGTGTGGAATTGTGAGCGGATAACAATTTCACACAGGAAACAGCTATGACCATGATTA
CGCCAAGCTTGCATGGCGGCCGCATAACTTCGTATAGCATACATTATACGAAGTTATGCATGCTTATGGT
GAGCAAGGGCGAGGAGGATAACATGGCCATCATCAAGGAGTTCATGCGCTTCAAGGTGCACATGGAGGGC
TCCGTGAACGGCCACGAGTTCGAGATCGAGGGCGAGGGCGAGGGCCGCCCCTACGAGGGCACCCAGACCG
CCAAGCTGAAGGTGACCAAGGGTGGCCCCCTGCCCTTCGCCTGGGACATCCTGTCCCCTCAGTTCATGTA
CGGCTCCAAGGCCTACGTGAAGCACCCCGCCGACATCCCCGACTACTTGAAGCTGTCCTTCCCCGAGGGC
TTCAAGTGGGAGCGCGTGATGAACTTCGAGGACGGCGGCGTGGTGACCGTGACCCAGGACTCCTCCCTGC
AGGACGGCGAGTTCATCTACAAGGTGAAGCTGCGCGGCACCAACTTCCCCTCCGACGGCCCCGTAATGCA
GAAGAAGACCATGGGCTGGGAGGCCTCCTCCGAGCGGATGTACCCCGAGGACGGCGCCCTGAAGGGCGAG
ATCAAGCAGAGGCTGAAGCTGAAGGACGGCGGCCACTACGACGCTGAGGTCAAGACCACCTACAAGGCCA
AGAAGCCCGTGCAGCTGCCCGGCGCCTACAACGTCAACATCAAGTTGGACATCACCTCCCACAACGAGGA
CTACACCATCGTGGAACAGTACGAACGCGCCGAGGGCCGCCACTCCACCGGCGGCATGGACGAGCTGTAC
AAGTAAGGCGCGCCACTTCTAAATAAGCGAATTTCTTATGATTTATGATTTTTATTATTAAATAAGTTAT
AAAAAAAATAAGTGTATACAAATTTTAAAGTGACTCTTAGGTTTTAAAACGAAAATTCTTATTCTTGAGT
AACTCTTTCCTGTAGGTCAGGTTGCTTTCTCAGGTATAGTATGAGGTCGCTCTTATTGACCACACCTCTA
CCGGCAGATCCGCTAGGGATAACAGGGTAATATAGATCTGTTTAGCTTGCCTCGTCCCCGCCGGGTCACC
CGGCCAGCGACATGGAGGCCCAGAATACCCTCCTTGACAGTCTTGACGTGCGCAGCTCAGGGGCATGATG
TGACTGTCGCCCGTACATTTAGCCCATACATCCCCATGTATAATCATTTGCATCCATACATTTTGATGGC
CGCACGGCGCGAAGCAAAAATTACGGCTCCTCGCTGCAGACCTGCGAGCAGGGAAACGCTCCCCTCACAG
ACGCGTTGAATTGTCCCCACGCCGCGCCCCTGTAGAGAAATATAAAAGGTTAGGATTTGCCACTGAGGTT
CTTCTTTCATATACTTCCTTTTAAAATCTTGCTAGGATACAGTTCTCACATCACATCCGAACATAAACAA
CCATGGGTAAGGAAAAGACTCACGTTTCGAGGCCGCGATTAAATTCCAACATGGATGCTGATTTATATGG
GTATAAATGGGCTCGCGATAATGTCGGGCAATCAGGTGCGACAATCTATCGATTGTATGGGAAGCCCGAT
GCGCCAGAGTTGTTTCTGAAACATGGCAAAGGTAGCGTTGCCAATGATGTTACAGATGAGATGGTCAGAC
TAAACTGGCTGACGGAATTTATGCCTCTTCCGACCATCAAGCATTTTATCCGTACTCCTGATGATGCATG
GTTACTCACCACTGCGATCCCCGGCAAAACAGCATTCCAGGTATTAGAAGAATATCCTGATTCAGGTGAA
AATATTGTTGATGCGCTGGCAGTGTTCCTGCGCCGGTTGCATTCGATTCCTGTTTGTAATTGTCCTTTTA
ACAGCGATCGCGTATTTCGTCTCGCTCAGGCGCAATCACGAATGAATAACGGTTTGGTTGATGCGAGTGA
TTTTGATGACGAGCGTAATGGCTGGCCTGTTGAACAAGTCTGGAAAGAAATGCATAAGCTTTTGCCATTC
TCACCGGATTCAGTCGTCACTCATGGTGATTTCTCACTTGATAACCTTATTTTTGACGAGGGGAAATTAA
TAGGTTGTATTGATGTTGGACGAGTCGGAATCGCAGACCGATACCAGGATCTTGCCATCCTATGGAACTG
CCTCGGTGAGTTTTCTCCTTCATTACAGAAACGGCTTTTTCAAAAATATGGTATTGATAATCCTGATATG
AATAAATTGCAGTTTCATTTGATGCTCGATGAGTTTTTCTAATCAGTACTGACAATAAAAAGATTCTTGT
TTTCAAGAACTTGTCATTTGTATAGTTTTTTTATATTGTAGTTGTTCTATTTTAATCAAATGTTAGCGTG
ATTTATATTTTTTTTCGCCTCGACATCATCTGCCCAGATGCGAAGTTAAGTGCGCAGAAAGTAATATCAT
GCGTCAATCGTATGTGAATGCTGGTCGCTATACTGCTGTCGATTCGATACTAACGCCGCCATCCAGTCGA
CGAACTAGTATAACTTCGTATATGGTATTATATACGAAGTTATGCGGCCGCGCGAATTCACTGGCCGTCG
TTTTACAACGTCGTGACTGGGAAAACCCTGGCGTTACCCAACTTAATCGCCTTGCAGCACATCCCCCTTT
CGCCAGCTGGCGTAATAGCGAAGAGGCCCGCACCGATCGCCCTTCCCAACAGTTGCGCAGCCTGAATGGC
GAATGGCGCCTGATGCGGTATTTTCTCCTTACGCATCTGTGCGGTATTTCACACCGCATACCATCGTCCG
GATCAATGAAGTAGATGAGTTTACTACCTGTATATACTTTTTTTTTTGTCAAAGTCACTTTTATGGCATT
TCCATGTTGAAGGATTAGCCACAGCACTAAATTTTCAGCGTATGATTGCTTTTAAATATTTAATTTTCAT
CGTTTTTTAATTAATATTCAAAACGATTTAATGCCTTCTACATCTGAAGTCAAGCTCATAGACTCGGGTT
GGGTAGCTAAAACTACATCTAACACGAAGGGGTATAGCCTTCTTAAAGTATACTCATGTATAAACGTTTT
GGGTTCATATTTTTGGGCCACGTGGTTTATAAAAATTCTTAACTACACCACTCGGTATCCCGCACCCGTC
TACGTTTCTACGATTTCGAGCTAATATTGAGTAAAGTGATTAGCAAAAAAAATAAAAGTACTCGTTGTCG
GAGATCAAGAATTTTTCTATTATCTCATCTAAACCACTTTCTAAAAGCGAAAAACAAAATCGTAATATGC
AGCTTGAATGGGCTTCCATAGTTTGAAAGAAAAACCCTAGCAGTACTGGCAAGGGAGACATTCCTTTTAC
CTGGCTAATCGCCATCTTCCAGCAGGCGCACCATTGCCCCTGTTTCACTATCCAGGTTACGGATATAGTT
CATGACAATATTTACATTGGTCCAGCCACCAGCTTGCATGATCTCCGGTATTGAAACTCCAGCGCGGGCC
ATATCTCGCGCGGCTCCGACACGGGCACTGTGTCCAGACCAGGCCAGGTATCTCTGACCAGAGTCATCCT
TAGCGCCGTAAATCAATCGATGAGTTGCTTCAAAAATCCCTTCCAGGGCGCGAGTTGATAGCTGGCTGGT
GGCAGATGGCGCGGCAACACCATTTTTTCTGACCCGGCAAAACAGGTAGTTATTCGGATCATCAGCTACA
CCAGAGACGGAAATCCATCGCTCGACCAGTTTAGTTACCCCCAGGCTAAGTGCCTTCTCTACACCTGCGG
TGCTAACCAGCGTTTTCGTTCTGCCAATATGGATTAACATTCTCCCACCGTCAGTACGTGAGATATCTTT
AACCCTGATCCTGGCAATTTCGGCTATACGTAACAGGGTGTTATAAGCAATCCCCAGAAATGCCAGATTA
CGTATATCCTGGCAGCGATCGCTATTTTCCATGAGTGAACGAACCTGGTCGAAATCAGTGCGTTCGAACG
CTAGAGCCTGTTTTGCACGTTCACCGGCATCAACGTTTTCTTTTCGGATCCGCCGCATAACCAGTGAAAC
AGCATTGCTGTCACTTGGTCGTGGCAGCCCGGACCGACGATGAAGCATGTTTAGCTGGCCCAAATGTTGC
TGGATAGTTTTTACTGCCAGACCGCGCGCCTGAAGATATAGAAGATAATCGCGAACATCTTCAGGTTCTG
CGGGAAACCATTTCCGGTTATTCAACTTGCACCATGCCGCCCACGACCGGCAAACGGACAGAAGCATTTT
CCAGGTATGCTCAGAAAACGCCTGGCGATCCCTGAACATGTCCATCAGGTTCTTGCGAACCTCATCACTC
GTTGCATCGACCGGTAACTTTTAGATTAACATTTGTTTAAATATGAAATTAGGCAATGTAACATACTGCA
GGCAAATTTTGGTGTACGGTAAGTAAATTGGACATATGATTTAACAAAGCGACTATAAGTCAGAAAGTGA
GAATGAGATTGAAATAATTAATTCAACTTATTCAATTGATGATATGCCAGGATTCCTCTTCCTTTATCTT
CAATGTTTCGATTAACAGGTCCATTATCCGGTTTTTAGTTTCGCTGCACATTGCCGAATGACAATCGGAT
TCCTTTAAGCTTTGCTTTTGCCCTGTTTTCTCTCCCCAGTAATCGTTGGGTGACTGAACCATCCAGTAGC
CGAGAGTTACGTTTTTCCTGATTTAATAAATATCCATATCTATTTGTCTCGTGGTGTTTTACAGCAACTA
ACCGAAATTACTATTTTGCATCATCCAACCATAAAGAGACAACAATAATTCTAGAAAACATATAACAAGT
GTTTTTTTCTATTTACGTCTCATACGCAAAGTCCACTTTACCATGTTTTGGAAACTTGTACCCAACCATT
CATTTTTCGATTTTGTAATGAGGCTCTTTTCTTCTAACAATCATTGAGGTCATTATCATGTGTCCTCACC
TATTGTTTAAATTGAGGCTTGCGCTATTCCCAAAATTGTGGGTATTATTTTCATATATCAGTATCTGCAA
TTTCGGTTCAACTCCGGAAGCTCGGTACCCAACTGTGGGAATACTCAGGTATCGTAAGATGCAAGAGTTC
GAATCTCTTAGCAACCATTATTTTTTTTCTCTCAACATAACGAGAACACACAGGGGCGCTATCGCACAGA
ATCAAATTCGATGACTGGAAATTTTTTGTTAATTTCAGAGGTCGCCTGACGCATATACCTTTTTCAACTG
AAAAATTGGGAGAAAAAGGAAAGGTGAGAGCGCCGGAACCGGCTTTTCATATAGAATAGAGAAGCGTTCA
TGACTAAATGCTTGCATCACAATACTTGAAGTTGACAATATTATTTAAGGACCTATTGTTTTTTCCAATA
GGTGGTTAGCAATCGTCTTACTTTCTAACTTTTCTTACCTTTTACATTTCAGCAATATATATATATATAT
ATATATATATTTCAAGGATATACCATTGTAATGTCTGCCCCTAAGAAGATCGTCGTTTTGCCAGGTGACC
ACGTTGGTCAAGAAATCACAGCCGAAGCCATTAAGGTTCTTAAAGCTATTTCTGATGTTCGTTCCAATGT
CAAGTTCGATTTCGAAAATCATTTAATTGGTGGTGCTGCTATCGATGCTACAGGTGTTCCACTTCCAGAT
GAGGCGCTGGAAGCCTCCAAGAAGGCTGATGCCGTTTTGTTAGGTGCTGTGGGTGGTCCTAAATGGGGTA
CCGGTAGTGTTAGACCTGAACAAGGTTTACTAAAAATCCGTAAAGAACTTCAATTGTACGCCAACTTAAG
ACCATGTAACTTTGCATCCGACTCTCTTTTAGACTTATCTCCAATCAAGCCACAATTTGCTAAAGGTACT
GACTTCGTTGTTGTTAGAGAATTAGTGGGAGGTATTTACTTTGGTAAGAGAAAGGAAGACGATGGTGATG
GTGTCGCTTGGGATAGTGAACAATACACCGTTCCAGAAGTGCAAAGAATCACAAGAATGGCCGCTTTCAT
GGCCCTACAACATGAGCCACCATTGCCTATTTGGTCCTTGGATAAAGCTAATGTTTTGGCCTCTTCAAGA
TTATGGAGAAAAACTGTGGAGGAAACCATCAAGAACGAATTTCCTACATTGAAAGTTCAACATCAATTGA
TTGATTCTGCCGCCATGATCCTAGTTAAGAACCCAACCCACCTAAATGGTATTATAATCACCAGCAACAT
GTTTGGTGATATCATCTCCGATGAAGCCTCCGTTATCCCAGGCTCCTTGGGTTTGTTGCCATCTGCGTCC
TTGGCCTCTTTGCCAGACAAGAACACCGCATTTGGTTTGTACGAACCATGCCATGGTTCCGCTCCAGATT
TGCCAAAGAATAAGGTCAACCCTATCGCCACTATCTTGTCTGCTGCAATGATGTTGAAATTGTCATTGAA
CTTGCCTGAAGAAGGTAAAGCCATTGAAGATGCAGTTAAAAAGGTTTTGGATGCAGGTATCAGAACTGGT
GATTTAGGTGGTTCCAACAGTACCACCGAAGTCGGTGATGCTGTCGCCGAAGAAGTTAAGAAAATCCTTG
CTTAAAAAGATTCTCTTTTTTTGTGATATTTGTACATAAACTTTATAAATGAAATTCATAATAGAAACGA
CACGAAATTACAAAATGGAATATGTTCATAGGGTAGACGAAACTATATACGCAATCTACATACATTTATC
AAGAAGGAGAAAAAGGAGGATGTAAAGGAATACAGGTAAGCAAATTGATACTAATGGCTCAACGTGATAA
GGAAAAAGAATTGCACTTTAACATTAATATTGACAAGGAGGAGGGCATCACA
